>Addgene plasmid #152295 | pGBW-m4133323 | addgene full sequence | sequence record 311991 | Addgene NGS Result
CGTTACATAACTTACGGTAAATGGCCCGCCTGGCTGACCGCCCAACGACCCCCGCCCATTGACGTCAATA
ATGACGTATGTTCCCATAGTAACGCCAATAGGGACTTTCCATTGACGTCAATGGGTGGAGTATTTACGGT
AAACTGCCCACTTGGCAGTACATCAAGTGTATCATATGCCAAGTACGCCCCCTATTGACGTCAATGACGG
TAAATGGCCCGCCTGGCATTATGCCCAGTACATGACCTTATGGGACTTTCCTACTTGGCAGTACATCTAC
GTATTAGTCATCGCTATTACCATGCTGATGCGGTTTTGGCAGTACATCAATGGGCGTGGATAGCGGTTTG
ACTCACGGGGATTTCCAAGTCTCCACCCCATTGACGTCAATGGGAGTTTGTTTTGGCACCAAAATCAACG
GGACTTTCCAAAATGTCGTAACAACTCCGCCCCATTGACGCAAATGGGCGGTAGGCGTGTACGGTGGGAG
GTCTATATAAGCAGAGCTGGTTTAGTGAACCGTCAGATCAGATCTTTGTCGATCCTACCATCCACTCGAC
ACACCCGCCAGCGGCCGCCACCATGAAATTTCTTGTTTTCTTAGGAATCATCACAACTGTAGCTGCATTT
CACCAAGAATGTAGTTTACAGTCATGTACTCAACATCAACCATATGTAGTTGATGACCCGTGTCCTATTC
ACTTCTATTCTAAATGGTATATTAGAGTAGGAGCTAGAAAATCAGCACCTTTAATTGAATTGTGCGTGGA
TGAGGCTGGTTCTAAATCACCCATTCAGTACATCGATATCGGTAATTATACAGTTTCCTGTTTACCTTTT
ACAATTAATTGCCAGGAACCTAAATTGGGTAGTCTTGTAGTGCGTTGTTCGTTCTATGAAGACTTTTTAG
AGTATCATGACGTTCGTGTTGTTTTAGATTTCATCGAAAACCTTTACTTTCAGTCGTACCCCTATGACGT
ACCAGATTATGCGTAAGCTAGCTTGACTGACTGAGATACAGCGTACCTTCAGCTCACAGACATGATAAGA
TACATTGATGAGTTTGGACAAACCACAACTAGAATGCAGTGAAAAAAATGCTTTATTTGTGAAATTTGTG
ATGCTATTGCTTTATTTGTAACCATTATAAGCTGCAATAAACAAGTTAACAACAACAATTGCATTCATTT
TATGTTTCAGGTTCAGGGGGAGGTGTGGGAGGTTTTTTAAAGCAAGTAAAACCTCTACAAATGTGGTATT
GGCCCATCTCTATCGGTATCGTAGCATAACCCCTTGGGGCCTCTAAACGGGTCTTGAGGGGTTTTTTGTG
CCCCTCGGGCCGGATTGCTATCTACCGGCATTGGCGCAGAAAAAAATGCCTGATGCGACGCTGCGCGTCT
TATACTCCCACATATGCCAGATTCAGCAACGGATACGGCTTCCCCAACTTGCCCACTTCCATACGTGTCC
TCCTTACCAGAAATTTATCCTTAAGGTCGTCAGCTATCCTGCAGGCGATCTCTCGATTTCGATCAAGACA
TTCCTTTAATGGTCTTTTCTGGACACCACTAGGGGTCAGAAGTAGTTCATCAAACTTTCTTCCCTCCCTA
ATCTCATTGGTTACCTTGGGCTATCGAAACTTAATTAACCAGTCAAGTCAGCTACTTGGCGAGATCGACT
TGTCTGGGTTTCGACTACGCTCAGAATTGCGTCAGTCAAGTTCGATCTGGTCCTTGCTATTGCACCCGTT
CTCCGATTACGAGTTTCATTTAAATCATGTGAGCAAAAGGCCAGCAAAAGGCCAGGAACCGTAAAAAGGC
CGCGTTGCTGGCGTTTTTCCATAGGCTCCGCCCCCCTGACGAGCATCACAAAAATCGACGCTCAAGTCAG
AGGTGGCGAAACCCGACAGGACTATAAAGATACCAGGCGTTTCCCCCTGGAAGCTCCCTCGTGCGCTCTC
CTGTTCCGACCCTGCCGCTTACCGGATACCTGTCCGCCTTTCTCCCTTCGGGAAGCGTGGCGCTTTCTCA
TAGCTCACGCTGTAGGTATCTCAGTTCGGTGTAGGTCGTTCGCTCCAAGCTGGGCTGTGTGCACGAACCC
CCCGTTCAGCCCGACCGCTGCGCCTTATCCGGTAACTATCGTCTTGAGTCCAACCCGGTAAGACACGACT
TATCGCCACTGGCAGCAGCCACTGGTAACAGGATTAGCAGAGCGAGGTATGTAGGCGGTGCTACAGAGTT
CTTGAAGTGGTGGCCTAACTACGGCTACACTAGAAGAACAGTATTTGGTATCTGCGCTCTGCTGAAGCCA
GTTACCTTCGGAAAAAGAGTTGGTAGCTCTTGATCCGGCAAACAAACCACCGCTGGTAGCGGTGGTTTTT
TTGTTTGCAAGCAGCAGATTACGCGCAGAAAAAAAGGATCTCAAGAAGATCCTTTGATCTTTTCTACGGG
GTCTGACGCTCAGTGGAACGAAAACTCACGTTAAGGGATTTTGGTCATGAGATTATCAAAAAGGATCTTC
ACCTAGATCCTTTTAAATTAAAAATGAAGTTTTAAATCAATCTAAAGTATATATGAGTAAACTTGGTCTG
ACAGTTACCAATGCTTAATCAGTGAGGCACCTATCTCAGCGATCTGTCTATTTCGTTCATCCATAGTTGC
ATTTAAATTTCCGAACTCTCCAAGGCCCTCGTCGGAAAATCTTCAAACCTTTCGTCCGATCCATCTTGCA
GGCTACCTCTCGAACGAACTATCGCAAGTCTCTTGGCCGGCCTTGCGCCTTGGCTATTGCTTGGCAGCGC
CTATCGCCAGGTATTACTCCAATCCCGAATATCCGAGATCGGGATCACCCGAGAGAAGTTCAACCTACAT
CCTCAATCCCGATCTATCCGAGATCCGAGGAATATCGAAATCGGGGCGCGCCTGGCCTCCGCGCCGGGTT
TTGGCGCCTCCCGCGGGCGCCCCCCTCGTCACGGCGAGCGCTGCCACGTCAGACGAAGGGCGCAGGAGCG
TCCTGATCCTTCCGCCCGGACGCTCAGGACAGCGGCCCGCTGCTCATAAGACTCGGCCTTAGAACCCCAG
TATCAGCAGAAGGACATTTTAGGACGGGACTTGGGTGACTCTAGGGCACTGGTTTTCTTTCCAGAGAGCG
GAACAGGCGAGGAAAAGTAGTCCCTTCTCGGCGATTCTGCGGAGGGATCTCCGTGGGGCGGTGAACGCCG
ATGATTATATAAGGACGCGCCGGGTGTGGCACAGCTAGTTCCGTCGCAGCCGGGATTTGGGTCGCGGTTC
TTGTTTGTGGATCGCTGTGATCGTCACTTGGTGAGTAGCGGGCTGCTGGGCTGGCCGGGGCTTTCGTGGC
CGCCGGGCCGCTCGGTGGGACGGAAGCGTGTGGAGAGACCGCCAAGGGCTGTAGTCTGGGTCCGCGAGCA
AGGTTGCCCTGAACTGGGGGTTGGGGGGAGCGCAGCAAAATGGCGGCTGTTCCCGAGTCTTGAATGGAAG
ACGCTTGTGAGGCGGGCTGTGAGGTCGTTGAAACAAGGTGGGGGGCATGGTGGGCGGCAAGAACCCAAGG
TCTTGAGCCCTTCGCTAATGCGGGAAAGCTCTTATTCGGGTGAGATGGGCTGGGCACCATCTGGGGACCC
TGACGTGAAGTTTGTCACTGACTGGAGAACTCGGTTTGTCGTCTGTTGCGGGGGCGGCAGTTATGGCGGT
GCCGTTGGGCAGTGCACCCGTACCTTTGGGAGCGCGCGCCCTCGTCGTGTCGTGACGTCACCCGTTCTGT
TGGCTTATAATGCAGGGTGGGGCCACCTGCCGGTAGGTGTGCGGTAGGCTTTTCTCCGTCGCAGGACGCA
GGGTTCGGGCCTAGGGTAGGCTCTCCTGAATCGACAGGCGCCGGACCTCTGGTGAGGGGAGGGATAAGTG
AGGCGTCAGTTTCTTTGGTCGGTTTTATGTACCTATCTTCTTAAGTAGCTGAAGCTCCGGTTTTGAACTA
TGCGCTCGGGGTTGGCGAGTGTGTTTTGTGAAGTTTTTTAGGCACCTTTTGAAATGTAATCATTTGGGTC
AATATGTAATTTTCAGTGTTAGACTTGTAAATTGTCCGCTAAATTCTGGCCGTTTTTGGCTTTTTTGTTA
GACAACATGACCGAGTACAAGCCCACGGTGCGCCTCGCCACCCGCGACGACGTCCCCAGGGCCGTACGCA
CCCTCGCCGCCGCGTTCGCCGACTACCCCGCCACGCGCCACACCGTCGATCCGGACCGCCACATCGAGCG
GGTCACCGAGCTGCAAGAACTCTTCCTCACGCGCGTCGGGCTCGACATCGGCAAGGTGTGGGTCGCGGAC
GACGGCGCCGCGGTGGCGGTCTGGACCACGCCGGAGAGCGTCGAAGCGGGGGCGGTGTTCGCCGAGATCG
GCCCGCGCATGGCCGAGTTGAGCGGTTCCCGGCTGGCCGCGCAGCAACAGATGGAGGGCCTCCTGGCGCC
GCACCGGCCCAAGGAGCCCGCGTGGTTCCTGGCCACCGTCGGCGTCTCGCCCGACCACCAGGGCAAGGGT
CTGGGCAGCGCCGTCGTGCTCCCCGGAGTGGAGGCCGCCGAGCGCGCCGGGGTGCCCGCCTTCCTGGAGA
CCTCCGCGCCCCGCAACCTCCCCTTCTACGAGCGGCTCGGCTTCACCGTCACCGCCGACGTCGAGGTGCC
CGAAGGACCGCGCACCTGGTGCATGACCCGCAAGCCCGGTGCCTAGGCTAGTATGTAAGCCTAGTCTTAG
ATAATAAAATCGCTATCCATCGAAGATGGATGTGTGTTGGTTTTTTGTGTGTGTAACGCTAGGCGCGCCT
GGTGTACCGAGAACGATCCTCTCAGTGCGAGTCTCGACGATCCATATCGTTGCTTGGCAGTCAGCCAGTC
GGAATCCAGCTTGGGACCCAGGAAGTCCAATCGTCAGATATTGTACTCAAGCCTGGTCACGGCAGCGTAC
CGATCTGTTTAAACCTAGATATTGATAGTCTGATCGGTCAACGTATAATCGAGTCCTAGCTTTTGCAAAC
ATCTATCAAGAGACAGGATCAGCAGGAGGCTTTCGCATGAGTATTCAACATTTCCGTGTCGCCCTTATTC
CCTTTTTTGCGGCATTTTGCCTTCCTGTTTTTGCTCACCCAGAAACGCTGGTGAAAGTAAAAGATGCTGA
AGATCAGTTGGGTGCGCGAGTGGGTTACATCGAACTGGATCTCAACAGCGGTAAGATCCTTGAGAGTTTT
CGCCCCGAAGAACGCTTTCCAATGATGAGCACTTTTAAAGTTCTGCTATGTGGCGCGGTATTATCCCGTA
TTGACGCCGGGCAAGAGCAACTCGGTCGCCGCATACACTATTCTCAGAATGACTTGGTTGAGTATTCACC
AGTCACAGAAAAGCATCTTACGGATGGCATGACAGTAAGAGAATTATGCAGTGCTGCCATAACCATGAGT
GATAACACTGCGGCCAACTTACTTCTGACAACGATTGGAGGACCGAAGGAGCTAACCGCTTTTTTGCACA
ACATGGGGGATCATGTAACTCGCCTTGATCGTTGGGAACCGGAGCTGAATGAAGCCATACCAAACGACGA
GCGTGACACCACGATGCCTGTAGCAATGGCAACAACCTTGCGTAAACTATTAACTGGCGAACTACTTACT
CTAGCTTCCCGGCAACAGTTGATAGACTGGATGGAGGCGGATAAAGTTGCAGGACCACTTCTGCGCTCGG
CCCTTCCGGCTGGCTGGTTTATTGCTGATAAATCTGGAGCCGGTGAGCGTGGGTCTCGCGGTATCATTGC
AGCACTGGGGCCAGATGGTAAGCCCTCCCGTATCGTAGTTATCTACACGACGGGGAGTCAGGCAACTATG
GATGAACGAAATAGACAGATCGCTGAGATAGGTGCCTCACTGATTAAGCATTGGTAACCGATTCTAGGTG
CATTGGCGCAGAAAAAAATGCCTGATGCGACGCTGCGCGTCTTATACTCCCACATATGCCAGATTCAGCA
ACGGATACGGCTTCCCCAACTTGCCCACTTCCATACGTGTCCTCCTTACCAGAAATTTATCCTTAAGATC
CCGAATCGTTTAAACTCGACTCTGGCTCTATCGAATCTCCGTCGTTTCGAGCTTACGCGAACAGCCGTGG
CGCTCATTTGCTCGTCGGGCATCGAATCTCGTCAGCTATCGTCAGCTTACCTTTTTGGCAGCGATCGCGG
CTCCCGACATCTTGGACCATTAGCTCCACAGGTATCTTCTTCCCTCTAGTGGTCATAACAGCAGCTTCAG
CTACCTCTCAATTCAAAAAACCCCTCAAGACCCGTTTAGAGGCCCCAAGGGGTTATGCTATCAATCGTTG
CGTTACACACACAAAAAACCAACACACATCCATCTTCGATGGATAGCGATTTTATTATCTAACTGCTGAT
CGAGTGTAGCCAGATCTAGTAATCAATTACGGGGTCATTAGTTCATAGCCCATATATGGAGTTCCG
Features (pLannotate 1.2.2; 20 found; start..end, strand, type, name):
      1..304     +  enhancer       CMV enhancer: human cytomegalovirus immediate early enhancer
    377..394     -  promoter       CMV promoter (fragment): human cytomegalovirus (CMV) immediate early promoter
    457..508     +  promoter       CMVd2 promoter: truncated human cytomegalovirus (CMV) immediate early promoter that yields moderately reduced expression relative to the full-length promoter
    583..945     +  CDS            NS8_SARS2: Experimental evidence at protein level: Swiss-Prot protein existence level 1. Plays a role in modulating host immune response (PubMed:31986261). Binds to IL17RA receptor, leading to IL17 pathway activation and an increased secretion of pro-inflammatory factors. Contributes to cytokine storm during COVID-19 infection. From Severe acute respiratory syndrome coronavirus 2 (2019-nCoV) (SARS-CoV-2).
   1046..1167    -  polyA_signal   SV40 poly(A) signal: SV40 polyadenylation signal
   1190..1259    -  CDS            large T antigen (fragment): large T antigen from SV40 (simian virus 40)
   1282..1328    +  terminator     T7 terminator: transcription terminator for bacteriophage T7 RNA polymerase
   1358..1494    +  terminator     rrnG terminator: transcription terminator from the E. coli ribosomal RNA rrnG operon (Albrechtsen et al., 1991)
   1539..1610    +  misc_feature   3' β-globin insulator: insulator downstream of the human β-globin locus (Farrell et al., 2002)
   1836..2424    -  rep_origin     ori: high-copy-number ColE1/pMB1/pBR322/pUC origin of replication
   2596..2660    -  CDS            bla(M) (fragment): β-lactamase lacking the signal sequence; bla(M); allows cytosolic expression of β-lactamase
   2924..4133    +  promoter       UbC promoter: human ubiquitin C promoter
   4137..4734    +  CDS            PuroR (fragment): puromycin N-acetyltransferase; pac from Streptomyces; confers resistance to puromycin
   4763..4811    +  polyA_signal   poly(A) signal: synthetic polyadenylation signal
   5077..5937    +  CDS            AmpR: β-lactamase; bla; confers resistance to ampicillin, carbenicillin, and related antibiotics
   5950..6086    +  terminator     rrnG terminator: transcription terminator from the E. coli ribosomal RNA rrnG operon (Albrechtsen et al., 1991)
   6238..6309    +  misc_feature   5' β-globin insulator: insulator upstream of the human β-globin locus (Farrell et al., 2002)
   6314..6360    -  terminator     T7 terminator: transcription terminator for bacteriophage T7 RNA polymerase
   6378..6426    -  polyA_signal   poly(A) signal: synthetic polyadenylation signal
   6457..6506    +  enhancer       CMV enhancer (fragment): human cytomegalovirus immediate early enhancer
