[The description below was written by a language model from this plasmid's Addgene catalogue record and pLannotate feature annotations shown in this document.]
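Description:
pGBW-m4133323 is a mammalian expression plasmid built on the pTwist_CMV_Puro_6 backbone for producing the wild-type ORF8 accessory protein of SARS-CoV-2. It is maintained in E. coli as a high-copy plasmid through a ColE1/pUC-type origin and selected with ampicillin via a full-length β-lactamase gene. For selection in mammalian cells it carries a separate cassette in which the human ubiquitin C promoter drives puromycin N-acetyltransferase, followed by a synthetic polyadenylation signal.

The payload is the ORF8 coding sequence placed downstream of the human cytomegalovirus immediate early enhancer and promoter, with an SV40 polyadenylation signal annotated downstream of it. According to the catalogue entry, the backbone supplies a C-terminal tag consisting of a TEV protease cleavage site and an HA epitope. This would allow immunodetection or affinity capture of the protein and optional removal of the tag. These tag elements were not picked up as separate features in the automated annotation, although there is unannotated sequence between the end of the ORF8 match and the polyadenylation signal where they could lie. The expression unit is flanked by bacterial and phage transcription terminators (rrnG and T7), short β-globin locus insulator elements and an additional synthetic poly(A) signal. These presumably limit transcriptional read-through between the plasmid's modules.

ORF8 is annotated as a modulator of the host immune response that binds the IL17RA receptor and promotes pro-inflammatory signalling. The plasmid is therefore suited to transient or puromycin-selected expression of tagged ORF8 in mammalian cells, for example for localisation, interaction or functional studies. The record itself states only mammalian expression as the purpose.
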