Addgene plasmid #152295: pGBW-m4133323
Purpose: Mammalian expression plasmid for SARS-CoV-2 ORF8 protein
Depositing lab: Ginkgo Bioworks & Benjie Chen. Depositing organization: Ginkgo Bioworks.
Backbone
  Vector backbone: pTwist_CMV_Puro_6
  Backbone size w/o insert (bp): 6080
  Vector type: Mammalian Expression
  Selectable markers: Puromycin
Growth in bacteria
  Bacterial resistance: Ampicillin, 100 μg/mL
  Growth temperature: 37°C
  Growth strain: DH5alpha
  Copy number: High Copy
Gene/Insert
  Gene/Insert name: SARS-CoV-2 ORF8 protein
  Species: Severe acute respiratory syndrome coronavirus 2
  Insert size (bp): 359
  Mutation: wt
  Entrez Gene: ORF8 (a.k.a. GU280_gp09)
  Promoter: CMV
  Tag / fusion protein: Cleavable TEV;HA (C terminal on backbone)
  Cloning method: Unknown
Resource information
  A portion of this plasmid was derived from a plasmid made by: GinkgoBioworks
Depositor comments: NCBI reference sequence: YP_009724396.1
How to cite: pGBW-m4133323 was a gift from Ginkgo Bioworks & Benjie Chen (Addgene plasmid # 152295 ; http://n2t.net/addgene:152295 ; RRID:Addgene_152295)
